Addgene plasmid #117417: pMXsIP GFP-VMP1
Purpose: Expresses VMP1 tagged with GFP in mammalian cells
Depositing lab: Noboru Mizushima. Depositing organization: The University of Tokyo. Publication: Genome-wide CRISPR screen identifies TMEM41B as a gene required for autophagosome formation. Morita K, Hama Y, Izume T, Tamura N, Ueno T, Yamashita Y, Sakamaki Y, Mimura K, Morishita H, Shihoya W, Nureki O, Mano H, Mizushima N. J Cell Biol. 2018 Aug 9. pii: jcb.201804132. doi: 10.1083/jcb.201804132. PubMed 30093494.
Backbone
  Vector backbone: pMXsIP
  Backbone manufacturer: Dr.Toshio Kitamura of the University of Tokyo
  Vector type: Mammalian Expression, Retroviral
  Selectable markers: Puromycin
Growth in bacteria
  Bacterial resistance: Ampicillin, 100 μg/mL
  Growth temperature: 37°C
  Growth strain: NEB Stable
  Copy number: Unknown
Gene/Insert
  Gene/Insert name: VMP1
  Species: H. sapiens (human)
  Entrez Gene: VMP1 (a.k.a. EPG3, TANGO5, TMEM49)
  Tag / fusion protein: GFP (N terminal on backbone)
  Cloning method: Restriction Enzyme; 5′ cloning site EcoRI (unknown if destroyed); 3′ cloning site EcoRI (unknown if destroyed)
  Sequencing primers: 5′ CGACCACTACCAGCAGAACA
Resource information
  A portion of this plasmid was derived from a plasmid made by: It has the pMX backbone
Terms and licenses: Academic/Nonprofit Terms; Industry Terms: Not Available to Industry
How to cite: pMXsIP GFP-VMP1 was a gift from Noboru Mizushima (Addgene plasmid # 117417 ; http://n2t.net/addgene:117417 ; RRID:Addgene_117417)
