[The description below was written by a language model from this plasmid's Addgene catalogue record and pLannotate feature annotations shown in this document.]
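Description:
pMXsIP GFP-VMP1 is a Moloney murine leukemia virus-based retroviral expression vector, built on the pMXsIP (pMX-family) backbone, for stable expression of GFP-tagged human VMP1 in mammalian cells. In bacteria it is maintained through a high-copy ColE1/pUC-type origin and selected with ampicillin via the β-lactamase gene and its own promoter. A short lacI fragment is also annotated in the backbone and appears to be a non-functional remnant.

The proviral cassette is flanked by MMLV long terminal repeats. No separate internal promoter is annotated, so transcription of the payload is presumably driven by the 5′ LTR. Downstream of it lie the MMLV packaging signal (with a fragment of the MESV Ψ), a truncated gag segment lacking its start codon, and a pol region carrying the splice acceptor. Together these elements allow the genomic RNA to be packaged when viral proteins are supplied in trans by packaging cells. The coding unit is EGFP followed, after a short linker region, by the human VMP1 open reading frame (also known as TMEM49/EPG3), giving an N-terminal GFP fusion. The insert was cloned through EcoRI sites. An EMCV IRES then directs translation of puromycin N-acetyltransferase from the same transcript, so puromycin selection enriches for cells that express the fusion. The 3′ LTR region is annotated as two adjacent pieces, one matching a ΔU3 fragment, which probably reflects annotation overlap rather than a self-inactivating design.

The depositor and sequencing-derived records differ by a single nucleotide in length and carry identical annotations. The construct comes from a study on autophagosome formation, where it serves to visualise VMP1 localisation or to restore VMP1 expression in transduced cells.
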