Features (pLannotate 1.2.2; 15 found; start..end, strand, type, name):
     22..615     +  LTR            LTR: long terminal repeat from Moloney murine leukemia virus
    678..877     +  misc_feature   MMLV Ψ: packaging signal of Moloney murine leukemia virus (MMLV)
    929..1017    +  misc_feature   MESV Ψ (fragment): packaging signal of murine embryonic stem cell virus
   1094..1510    +  CDS            gag (truncated): truncated Moloney murine leukemia virus (MMLV) gag gene lacking the start codon
   1520..1894    +  misc_feature   pol region: Moloney murine leukemia virus (MMLV) pol region containing the splice acceptor site
   1926..2642    +  CDS            EGFP: EGFP is a basic (constitutively fluorescent) green fluorescent protein published in 1996, derived from Aequorea victoria. It is reported to be a rapidly-maturing weak dimer with moderate acid sensitivity.
   2709..3926    +  CDS            VMP1: VMP1_HUMAN - Also known as TDC1, TMEM49. Experimental evidence at protein level: Swiss-Prot protein existence level 1. (Microbial infection) Host factor required for infection by all flaviviruses tested such as Zika virus and Yellow fever virus (PubMed:33338421). Probably required post-entry of the virus to facilitate the ER membrane remodeling necessary to form replication organelles (PubMed:33338421). From Homo sapiens (Human).
   4133..4595    +  misc_feature   IRES: internal ribosome entry site (IRES) of the encephalomyocarditis virus (EMCV)
   4615..5211    +  CDS            PuroR (fragment): puromycin N-acetyltransferase; pac from Streptomyces; confers resistance to puromycin
   5260..5381    +  LTR            3' LTR (ΔU3) (fragment): self-inactivating 3' long terminal repeat (LTR) from Moloney murine leukemia virus
   5382..5851    +  LTR            LTR: long terminal repeat from Moloney murine leukemia virus
   5917..5969    -  CDS            lacI (fragment): lac repressor; lacI; The lac repressor binds to the lac operator to inhibit transcription in E. coli. This inhibition can be relieved by adding lactose or isopropyl-β-D-thiogalactopyranoside (IPTG).
   6152..6740    -  rep_origin     ori: high-copy-number ColE1/pMB1/pBR322/pUC origin of replication
   6904..7764    -  CDS            AmpR: β-lactamase; bla; confers resistance to ampicillin, carbenicillin, and related antibiotics
   7765..7869    -  promoter       AmpR promoter: bla
>Addgene plasmid #117417 | pMXsIP GFP-VMP1 | depositor full sequence | sequence record 221589 | pMXsIP GFP-VMP1 sequence 7877 bps
CCCGAAAAGTGCCACCTGCATAATGAAAGACCCCACCTGTAGGTTTGGCAAGCTAGCTTAAGTAACGCCA
TTTTGCAAGGCATGGAAAAATACATAACTGAGAATAGAAAAGTTCAGATCAAGGTCAGGAACAGATGGAA
CAGCTGAATATGGGCCAAACAGGATATCTGTGGTAAGCAGTTCCTGCCCCGGCTCAGGGCCAAGAACAGA
TGGAACAGCTGAATATGGGCCAAACAGGATATCTGTGGTAAGCAGTTCCTGCCCCGGCTCAGGGCCAAGA
ACAGATGGTCCCCAGATGCGGTCCAGCCCTCAGCAGTTTCTAGAGAACCATCAGATGTTTCCAGGGTGCC
CCAAGGACCTGAAATGACCCTGTGCCTTATTTGAACTAACCAATCAGTTCGCTTCTCGCTTCTGTTCGCG
CGCTTCTGCTCCCCGAGCTCAATAAAAGAGCCCACAACCCCTCACTCGGCGCGCCAGTCCTCCGATTGAC
TGAGTCGCCCGGGTACCCGTGTATCCAATAAACCCTCTTGCAGTTGCATCCGACTTGTGGTCTCGCTGTT
CCTTGGGAGGGTCTCCTCTGAGTGATTGACTACCCGTCAGCGGGGGTCTTTCATTTGGGGGCTCGTCCGG
GATCGGGAGACCCCTGCCCAGGGACCACCGACCCACCACCGGGAGGTAAGCTGGCCAGCAACTTATCTGT
GTCTGTCCGATTGTCTAGTGTCTATGACTGATTTTATGCGCCTGCGTCGGTACTAGTTAGCTAACTAGCT
CTGTATCTGGCGGACCCGTGGTGGAACTGACGAGTTCGGAACACCCGGCCGCAACCCTGGGAGACGTCCC
AGGGACTTCGGGGGCCGTTTTTGTGGCCCGACCTGAGTCCAAAAATCCCGATCGTTTTGGACTCTTTGGT
GCACCCCCCTAATAGGAGGGATATGTGGTTCTGGTAGGAGACGAGAACCTAAAACAGTTCCCGCCTCCGT
CTGAATTTTTGCTTTCGGTTTGGGACCGAAGCCGCGCCGCGCGTCTTGTCTGCTGCAGCATCGTTCTGTG
TTGTCTCTGTCTGACTGTGTTTCTGTATTTGTCTGAAAATTAGGGCCAGACTGTTACCACTCCCTTAAGT
TTGACCTTAGGTCACTGGAAAGATGTCGAGCGGATCGCTCACAACCAGTCGGTAGATGTCAAGAAGAGAC
GTTGGGTTACCTTCTGCTCTGCAGAATGGCCAACCTTTAACGTCGGATGGCCGCGAGACGGCACCTTTAA
CCGAGACCTCATCACCCAGGTTAAGATCAAGGTCTTTTCACCTGGCCCGCATGGACACCCAGACCAGGTC
CCCTACATCGTGACCTGGGAAGCCTTGGCTTTTGACCCCCCTCCCTGGGTCAAGCCCTTTGTACACCCTA
AGCCTCCGCCTCCTCTTCCTCCATCCGCCCCGTCTCTCCCCCTTGAACCTCCTCGTTCGACCCCGCCTCG
ATCCTCCCTTTATCCAGCCCTCACTCCTTCTCTAGGCGCCCCCATATGGCCATATGAGATCTTATATGGG
GCACCCCCGCCCCTTGTAAACTTCCCTGACCCTGACATGACAAGAGTTACTAACAGCCCCTCTCTCCAAG
CTCACTTACAGGCTCTCTACTTAGTCCAGCACGAAGTCTGGAGACCTCTGGCGGCAGCCTACCAAGAACA
ACTGGACCGACCGGTGGTACCTCACCCTTACCGAGTCGGCGACACAGTGTGGGTCCGCCGACACCAGACT
AAGAACCTAGAACCTCGCTGGAAAGGACCTTACACAGTCCTGCTGACCACCCCCACCGCCCTCAAAGTAG
ACGGCATCGCAGCTTGGATACACGCCGCCCACGTGAAGGCTGCCGACCCCGGGGGTGGACCATCCTCTAG
ACTGCCGGATCTAGCTAGTTAATTAAGGATCTGCCATGGTGAGCAAGGGCGAGGAGCTGTTCACCGGGGT
GGTGCCCATCCTGGTCGAGCTGGACGGCGACGTAAACGGCCACAAGTTCAGCGTGTCCGGCGAGGGCGAG
GGCGATGCCACCTACGGCAAGCTGACCCTGAAGTTCATCTGCACCACCGGCAAGCTGCCCGTGCCCTGGC
CCACCCTCGTGACCACCCTGACCTACGGCGTGCAGTGCTTCAGCCGCTACCCCGACCACATGAAGCAGCA
CGACTTCTTCAAGTCCGCCATGCCCGAAGGCTACGTCCAGGAGCGCACCATCTTCTTCAAGGACGACGGC
AACTACAAGACCCGCGCCGAGGTGAAGTTCGAGGGCGACACCCTGGTGAACCGCATCGAGCTGAAGGGCA
TCGACTTCAAGGAGGACGGCAACATCCTGGGGCACAAGCTGGAGTACAACTACAACAGCCACAACGTCTA
TATCATGGCCGACAAGCAGAAGAACGGCATCAAGGTGAACTTCAAGATCCGCCACAACATCGAGGACGGC
AGCGTGCAGCTCGCCGACCACTACCAGCAGAACACCCCCATCGGCGACGGCCCCGTGCTGCTGCCCGACA
ACCACTACCTGAGCACCCAGTCCGCCCTGAGCAAAGACCCCAACGAGAAGCGCGATCACATGGTCCTGCT
GGAGTTCGTGACCGCCGCCGGGATCACTCTCGGCATGGACGAGCTGTACAAGGGTGGCGGTGGCTCGGGC
GGTGGTGGGTCGGGTGGCGGCGGATCTATCGATGAATTGAATTCTGAAATGGCAGAGAATGGAAAAAATT
GTGACCAGAGACGTGTAGCAATGAACAAGGAACATCATAATGGAAATTTCACAGACCCCTCTTCAGTGAA
TGAAAAGAAGAGGAGGGAGCGGGAAGAAAGGCAGAATATTGTCCTGTGGAGACAGCCGCTCATTACCTTG
CAGTATTTTTCTCTGGAAATCCTTGTAATCTTGAAGGAATGGACCTCAAAATTATGGCATCGTCAAAGCA
TTGTGGTGTCTTTTTTACTGCTGCTTGCTGTGCTTATAGCTACGTATTATGTTGAAGGAGTGCATCAACA
GTATGTGCAACGTATAGAGAAACAGTTTCTTTTGTATGCCTACTGGATAGGCTTAGGAATTTTGTCTTCT
GTTGGGCTTGGAACAGGGCTGCACACCTTTCTGCTTTATCTGGGTCCACATATAGCCTCAGTTACATTAG
CTGCTTATGAATGCAATTCAGTTAATTTTCCCGAACCACCCTATCCTGATCAGATTATTTGTCCAGATGA
AGAGGGCACTGAAGGAACCATTTCTTTGTGGAGTATCATCTCAAAAGTTAGGATTGAAGCCTGCATGTGG
GGTATCGGTACAGCAATCGGAGAGCTGCCTCCATATTTCATGGCCAGAGCAGCTCGCCTCTCAGGTGCTG
AACCAGATGATGAAGAGTATCAGGAATTTGAAGAGATGCTGGAACATGCAGAGTCTGCACAAGACTTTGC
CTCCCGGGCCAAACTGGCAGTTCAAAAACTAGTACAGAAAGTTGGATTTTTTGGAATTTTGGCCTGTGCT
TCAATTCCAAATCCTTTATTTGATCTGGCTGGAATAACGTGTGGACACTTTCTGGTACCTTTTTGGACCT
TCTTTGGTGCAACCCTAATTGGAAAAGCAATAATAAAAATGCATATCCAGAAAATTTTTGTTATAATAAC
ATTCAGCAAGCACATAGTGGAGCAAATGGTGGCTTTCATTGGTGCTGTCCCCGGCATAGGTCCATCTCTG
CAGAAGCCATTTCAGGAGTACCTGGAGGCTCAACGGCAGAAGCTTCACCACAAAAGCGAAATGGGCACAC
CACAGGGAGAAAACTGGTTGTCCTGGATGTTTGAAAAGTTGGTCGTTGTCATGGTGTGTTACTTCATCCT
ATCTATCATTAACTCCATGGCACAAAGTTATGCCAAACGAATCCAGCAGCGGTTGAACTCAGAGGAGAAA
ACTAAATAAGTAGAGAAAGTTTTAAACTGCAGAAATTGGAGTGGATGGGTTCTGCCTTAAGAATTCACGC
GTTCGCGAGTTAACGGATCCCTCGAGCGGCCGCTACGTAAATTCCGCCCCCCCCCACGTTACTGGCCGAA
GCCGCTTGGAATAAGGCCGGTGTGCGTTTGTCTATATGTTATTTTCCACCATATTGCCGTCTTTTGCAAT
GTGAGGGCCCGGAAACCTGGCCCTGTCTTCTTGACGAGCATTCCTAGGGGTCTTTCCCCTCTCGCCAAAG
GAATGCAAGGTCTGTTGAATGTCGTGAAGGAAGCAGTTCCTCTGGAAGCTTCTTGAAGACAAACAACGTC
TGTAGCGACCCTTTGCAGGCAGCGGAACCCCCCACCTGGCGACAGGTGCCTCTGCGGCCAAAAGCCACGT
GTATAAGATACACCTGCAAAGGCGGCACAACCCCAGTGCCACGTTGTGAGTTGGATAGTTGTGGAAAGAG
TCAAATGGCTCTCCTCAAGCGTATTCAACAAGGGGCTGAAGGATGCCCAGAAGGTACCCCATTGTATGGG
ATCTGATCTGGGGCCTCGGTGCACATGCTTTACATGTGTTTAGTCGAGGTTAAAAAAACGTCTAGGCCCC
CCGAACCACGGGGACGTGGTTTTCCTTTGAAAAACACGATGATAATATGGCCACAACCATGGTTACCGAG
TACAAGCCCACGGTGCGCCTCGCCACCCGCGACGACGTCCCCAGGGCCGTACGCACCCTCGCCGCCGCGT
TCGCCGACTACCCCGCCACGCGCCACACCGTCGATCCGGACCGCCACATCGAGCGGGTCACCGAGCTGCA
AGAACTCTTCCTCACGCGCGTCGGGCTCGACATCGGCAAGGTGTGGGTCGCGGACGACGGCGCCGCGGTG
GCGGTCTGGACCACGCCGGAGAGCGTCGAAGCGGGGGCGGTGTTCGCCGAGATCGGCCCGCGCATGGCCG
AGTTGAGCGGTTCCCGGCTGGCCGCGCAGCAACAGATGGAAGGCCTCCTGGCGCCGCACCGGCCCAAGGA
GCCCGCGTGGTTCCTGGCCACCGTCGGCGTCTCGCCCGACCACCAGGGCAAGGGTCTGGGCAGCGCCGTC
GTGCTCCCCGGAGTGGAGGCGGCCGAGCGCGCCGGGGTGCCCGCCTTCCTGGAGACCTCCGCGCCCCGCA
ACCTCCCCTTCTACGAGCGGCTCGGCTTCACCGTCACCGCCGACGTCGAGGTGCCCGAAGGACCGCGCAC
CTGGTGCATGACCCGCAAGCCCGGTGCCTGAGTCGACGATAAAATAAAAGATTTTATTTAGTCTCCAGAA
AAAGGGGGGAATGAAAGACCCCACCTGTAGGTTTGGCAAGCTAGCTTAAGTAACGCCATTTTGCAAGGCA
TGGAAAAATACATAACTGAGAATAGAGAAGTTCAGATCAAGGTCAGGAACAGATGGAACAGCTGAATATG
GGCCAAACAGGATATCTGTGGTAAGCAGTTCCTGCCCCGGCTCAGGGCCAAGAACAGATGGAACAGCTGA
ATATGGGCCAAACAGGATATCTGTGGTAAGCAGTTCCTGCCCCGGCTCAGGGCCAAGAACAGATGGTCCC
CAGATGCGGTCCAGCCCTCAGCAGTTTCTAGAGAACCATCAGATGTTTCCAGGGTGCCCCAAGGACCTGA
AATGACCCTGTGCCTTATTTGAACTAACCAATCAGTTCGCTTCTCGCTTCTGTTCGCGCGCTTCTGCTCC
CCGAGCTCAATAAAAGAGCCCACAACCCCTCACTCGGGGCGCCAGTCCTCCGATTGACTGAGTCGCCCGG
GTACCCGTGTATCCAATAAACCCTCTTGCAGTTGCATCCGACTTGTGGTCTCGCTGTTCCTTGGGAGGGT
CTCCTCTGAGTGATTGACTACCCGTCAGCGGGGGTCTTTCACATGCAGCATGTATCAAAATTAATTTGGT
TTTTTTTCTTAAGTATTTACATTAAATGGCCATAGTTGCATTAATGAATCGGCCAACGCGCGGGGAGAGG
CGGTTTGCGTATTGGGCGCTCTTCCGCTTCCTCGCTCACTGACTCGCTGCGCTCGGTCGTTCGGCTGCGG
CGAGCGGTATCAGCTCACTCAAAGGCGGTAATACGGTTATCCACAGAATCAGGGGATAACGCAGGAAAGA
ACATGTGAGCAAAAGGCCAGCAAAAGGCCAGGAACCGTAAAAAGGCCGCGTTGCTGGCGTTTTTCCATAG
GCTCCGCCCCCCTGACGAGCATCACAAAAATCGACGCTCAAGTCAGAGGTGGCGAAACCCGACAGGACTA
TAAAGATACCAGGCGTTTCCCCCTGGAAGCTCCCTCGTGCGCTCTCCTGTTCCGACCCTGCCGCTTACCG
GATACCTGTCCGCCTTTCTCCCTTCGGGAAGCGTGGCGCTTTCTCATAGCTCACGCTGTAGGTATCTCAG
TTCGGTGTAGGTCGTTCGCTCCAAGCTGGGCTGTGTGCACGAACCCCCCGTTCAGCCCGACCGCTGCGCC
TTATCCGGTAACTATCGTCTTGAGTCCAACCCGGTAAGACACGACTTATCGCCACTGGCAGCAGCCACTG
GTAACAGGATTAGCAGAGCGAGGTATGTAGGCGGTGCTACAGAGTTCTTGAAGTGGTGGCCTAACTACGG
CTACACTAGAAGAACAGTATTTGGTATCTGCGCTCTGCTGAAGCCAGTTACCTTCGGAAAAAGAGTTGGT
AGCTCTTGATCCGGCAAACAAACCACCGCTGGTAGCGGTGGTTTTTTTGTTTGCAAGCAGCAGATTACGC
GCAGAAAAAAAGGATCTCAAGAAGATCCTTTGATCTTTTCTACGGGGTCTGACGCTCAGTGGAACGAAAA
CTCACGTTAAGGGATTTTGGTCATGAGATTATCAAAAAGGATCTTCACCTAGATCCTTTTGCGGCCGGCC
GCAAATCAATCTAAAGTATATATGAGTAAACTTGGTCTGACAGTTACCAATGCTTAATCAGTGAGGCACC
TATCTCAGCGATCTGTCTATTTCGTTCATCCATAGTTGCCTGACTCCCCGTCGTGTAGATAACTACGATA
CGGGAGGGCTTACCATCTGGCCCCAGTGCTGCAATGATACCGCGAGACCCACGCTCACCGGCTCCAGATT
TATCAGCAATAAACCAGCCAGCCGGAAGGGCCGAGCGCAGAAGTGGTCCTGCAACTTTATCCGCCTCCAT
CCAGTCTATTAATTGTTGCCGGGAAGCTAGAGTAAGTAGTTCGCCAGTTAATAGTTTGCGCAACGTTGTT
GCCATTGCTACAGGCATCGTGGTGTCACGCTCGTCGTTTGGTATGGCTTCATTCAGCTCCGGTTCCCAAC
GATCAAGGCGAGTTACATGATCCCCCATGTTGTGCAAAAAAGCGGTTAGCTCCTTCGGTCCTCCGATCGT
TGTCAGAAGTAAGTTGGCCGCAGTGTTATCACTCATGGTTATGGCAGCACTGCATAATTCTCTTACTGTC
ATGCCATCCGTAAGATGCTTTTCTGTGACTGGTGAGTACTCAACCAAGTCATTCTGAGAATAGTGTATGC
GGCGACCGAGTTGCTCTTGCCCGGCGTCAATACGGGATAATACCGCGCCACATAGCAGAACTTTAAAAGT
GCTCATCATTGGAAAACGTTCTTCGGGGCGAAAACTCTCAAGGATCTTACCGCTGTTGAGATCCAGTTCG
ATGTAACCCACTCGTGCACCCAACTGATCTTCAGCATCTTTTACTTTCACCAGCGTTTCTGGGTGAGCAA
AAACAGGAAGGCAAAATGCCGCAAAAAAGGGAATAAGGGCGACACGGAAATGTTGAATACTCATACTCTT
CCTTTTTCAATATTATTGAAGCATTTATCAGGGTTATTGTCTCATGAGCGGATACATATTTGAATGTATT
TAGAAAAATAAACAAATAGGGGTTCCGCGCACATTTC
