Features (pLannotate 1.2.2; 15 found; start..end, strand, type, name):
     22..615     +  LTR            LTR: long terminal repeat from Moloney murine leukemia virus
    678..877     +  misc_feature   MMLV Ψ: packaging signal of Moloney murine leukemia virus (MMLV)
    929..1017    +  misc_feature   MESV Ψ (fragment): packaging signal of murine embryonic stem cell virus
   1094..1510    +  CDS            gag (truncated): truncated Moloney murine leukemia virus (MMLV) gag gene lacking the start codon
   1520..1894    +  misc_feature   pol region: Moloney murine leukemia virus (MMLV) pol region containing the splice acceptor site
   1926..2642    +  CDS            EGFP: EGFP is a basic (constitutively fluorescent) green fluorescent protein published in 1996, derived from Aequorea victoria. It is reported to be a rapidly-maturing weak dimer with moderate acid sensitivity.
   2709..3926    +  CDS            VMP1: VMP1_HUMAN - Also known as TDC1, TMEM49. Experimental evidence at protein level: Swiss-Prot protein existence level 1. (Microbial infection) Host factor required for infection by all flaviviruses tested such as Zika virus and Yellow fever virus (PubMed:33338421). Probably required post-entry of the virus to facilitate the ER membrane remodeling necessary to form replication organelles (PubMed:33338421). From Homo sapiens (Human).
   4134..4596    +  misc_feature   IRES: internal ribosome entry site (IRES) of the encephalomyocarditis virus (EMCV)
   4616..5212    +  CDS            PuroR (fragment): puromycin N-acetyltransferase; pac from Streptomyces; confers resistance to puromycin
   5261..5382    +  LTR            3' LTR (ΔU3) (fragment): self-inactivating 3' long terminal repeat (LTR) from Moloney murine leukemia virus
   5383..5852    +  LTR            LTR: long terminal repeat from Moloney murine leukemia virus
   5918..5970    -  CDS            lacI (fragment): lac repressor; lacI; The lac repressor binds to the lac operator to inhibit transcription in E. coli. This inhibition can be relieved by adding lactose or isopropyl-β-D-thiogalactopyranoside (IPTG).
   6153..6741    -  rep_origin     ori: high-copy-number ColE1/pMB1/pBR322/pUC origin of replication
   6905..7765    -  CDS            AmpR: β-lactamase; bla; confers resistance to ampicillin, carbenicillin, and related antibiotics
   7766..7870    -  promoter       AmpR promoter: bla
>Addgene plasmid #117417 | pMXsIP GFP-VMP1 | addgene full sequence | sequence record 224945 | Addgene NGS Result
CCCGAAAAGTGCCACCTGCATAATGAAAGACCCCACCTGTAGGTTTGGCAAGCTAGCTTAAGTAACGCCA
TTTTGCAAGGCATGGAAAAATACATAACTGAGAATAGAAAAGTTCAGATCAAGGTCAGGAACAGATGGAA
CAGCTGAATATGGGCCAAACAGGATATCTGTGGTAAGCAGTTCCTGCCCCGGCTCAGGGCCAAGAACAGA
TGGAACAGCTGAATATGGGCCAAACAGGATATCTGTGGTAAGCAGTTCCTGCCCCGGCTCAGGGCCAAGA
ACAGATGGTCCCCAGATGCGGTCCAGCCCTCAGCAGTTTCTAGAGAACCATCAGATGTTTCCAGGGTGCC
CCAAGGACCTGAAATGACCCTGTGCCTTATTTGAACTAACCAATCAGTTCGCTTCTCGCTTCTGTTCGCG
CGCTTCTGCTCCCCGAGCTCAATAAAAGAGCCCACAACCCCTCACTCGGCGCGCCAGTCCTCCGATTGAC
TGAGTCGCCCGGGTACCCGTGTATCCAATAAACCCTCTTGCAGTTGCATCCGACTTGTGGTCTCGCTGTT
CCTTGGGAGGGTCTCCTCTGAGTGATTGACTACCCGTCAGCGGGGGTCTTTCATTTGGGGGCTCGTCCGG
GATCGGGAGACCCCTGCCCAGGGACCACCGACCCACCACCGGGAGGTAAGCTGGCCAGCAACTTATCTGT
GTCTGTCCGATTGTCTAGTGTCTATGACTGATTTTATGCGCCTGCGTCGGTACTAGTTAGCTAACTAGCT
CTGTATCTGGCGGACCCGTGGTGGAACTGACGAGTTCGGAACACCCGGCCGCAACCCTGGGAGACGTCCC
AGGGACTTCGGGGGCCGTTTTTGTGGCCCGACCTGAGTCCAAAAATCCCGATCGTTTTGGACTCTTTGGT
GCACCCCCCTAATAGGAGGGATATGTGGTTCTGGTAGGAGACGAGAACCTAAAACAGTTCCCGCCTCCGT
CTGAATTTTTGCTTTCGGTTTGGGACCGAAGCCGCGCCGCGCGTCTTGTCTGCTGCAGCATCGTTCTGTG
TTGTCTCTGTCTGACTGTGTTTCTGTATTTGTCTGAAAATTAGGGCCAGACTGTTACCACTCCCTTAAGT
TTGACCTTAGGTCACTGGAAAGATGTCGAGCGGATCGCTCACAACCAGTCGGTAGATGTCAAGAAGAGAC
GTTGGGTTACCTTCTGCTCTGCAGAATGGCCAACCTTTAACGTCGGATGGCCGCGAGACGGCACCTTTAA
CCGAGACCTCATCACCCAGGTTAAGATCAAGGTCTTTTCACCTGGCCCGCATGGACACCCAGACCAGGTC
CCCTACATCGTGACCTGGGAAGCCTTGGCTTTTGACCCCCCTCCCTGGGTCAAGCCCTTTGTACACCCTA
AGCCTCCGCCTCCTCTTCCTCCATCCGCCCCGTCTCTCCCCCTTGAACCTCCTCGTTCGACCCCGCCTCG
ATCCTCCCTTTATCCAGCCCTCACTCCTTCTCTAGGCGCCCCCATATGGCCATATGAGATCTTATATGGG
GCACCCCCGCCCCTTGTAAACTTCCCTGACCCTGACATGACAAGAGTTACTAACAGCCCCTCTCTCCAAG
CTCACTTACAGGCTCTCTACTTAGTCCAGCACGAAGTCTGGAGACCTCTGGCGGCAGCCTACCAAGAACA
ACTGGACCGACCGGTGGTACCTCACCCTTACCGAGTCGGCGACACAGTGTGGGTCCGCCGACACCAGACT
AAGAACCTAGAACCTCGCTGGAAAGGACCTTACACAGTCCTGCTGACCACCCCCACCGCCCTCAAAGTAG
ACGGCATCGCAGCTTGGATACACGCCGCCCACGTGAAGGCTGCCGACCCCGGGGGTGGACCATCCTCTAG
ACTGCCGGATCTAGCTAGTTAATTAAGGATCTGCCATGGTGAGCAAGGGCGAGGAGCTGTTCACCGGGGT
GGTGCCCATCCTGGTCGAGCTGGACGGCGACGTAAACGGCCACAAGTTCAGCGTGTCCGGCGAGGGCGAG
GGCGATGCCACCTACGGCAAGCTGACCCTGAAGTTCATCTGCACCACCGGCAAGCTGCCCGTGCCCTGGC
CCACCCTCGTGACCACCCTGACCTACGGCGTGCAGTGCTTCAGCCGCTACCCCGACCACATGAAGCAGCA
CGACTTCTTCAAGTCCGCCATGCCCGAAGGCTACGTCCAGGAGCGCACCATCTTCTTCAAGGACGACGGC
AACTACAAGACCCGCGCCGAGGTGAAGTTCGAGGGCGACACCCTGGTGAACCGCATCGAGCTGAAGGGCA
TCGACTTCAAGGAGGACGGCAACATCCTGGGGCACAAGCTGGAGTACAACTACAACAGCCACAACGTCTA
TATCATGGCCGACAAGCAGAAGAACGGCATCAAGGTGAACTTCAAGATCCGCCACAACATCGAGGACGGC
AGCGTGCAGCTCGCCGACCACTACCAGCAGAACACCCCCATCGGCGACGGCCCCGTGCTGCTGCCCGACA
ACCACTACCTGAGCACCCAGTCCGCCCTGAGCAAAGACCCCAACGAGAAGCGCGATCACATGGTCCTGCT
GGAGTTCGTGACCGCCGCCGGGATCACTCTCGGCATGGACGAGCTGTACAAGGGTGGCGGTGGCTCGGGC
GGTGGTGGGTCGGGTGGCGGCGGATCTATCGATGAATTGAATTCTGAAATGGCAGAGAATGGAAAAAATT
GTGACCAGAGACGTGTAGCAATGAACAAGGAACATCATAATGGAAATTTCACAGACCCCTCTTCAGTGAA
TGAAAAGAAGAGGAGGGAGCGGGAAGAAAGGCAGAATATTGTCCTGTGGAGACAGCCGCTCATTACCTTG
CAGTATTTTTCTCTGGAAATCCTTGTAATCTTGAAGGAATGGACCTCAAAATTATGGCATCGTCAAAGCA
TTGTGGTGTCTTTTTTACTGCTGCTTGCTGTGCTTATAGCTACGTATTATGTTGAAGGAGTGCATCAACA
GTATGTGCAACGTATAGAGAAACAGTTTCTTTTGTATGCCTACTGGATAGGCTTAGGAATTTTGTCTTCT
GTTGGGCTTGGAACAGGGCTGCACACCTTTCTGCTTTATCTGGGTCCACATATAGCCTCAGTTACATTAG
CTGCTTATGAATGCAATTCAGTTAATTTTCCCGAACCACCCTATCCTGATCAGATTATTTGTCCAGATGA
AGAGGGCACTGAAGGAACCATTTCTTTGTGGAGTATCATCTCAAAAGTTAGGATTGAAGCCTGCATGTGG
GGTATCGGTACAGCAATCGGAGAGCTGCCTCCATATTTCATGGCCAGAGCAGCTCGCCTCTCAGGTGCTG
AACCAGATGATGAAGAGTATCAGGAATTTGAAGAGATGCTGGAACATGCAGAGTCTGCACAAGACTTTGC
CTCCCGGGCCAAACTGGCAGTTCAAAAACTAGTACAGAAAGTTGGATTTTTTGGAATTTTGGCCTGTGCT
TCAATTCCAAATCCTTTATTTGATCTGGCTGGAATAACGTGTGGACACTTTCTGGTACCTTTTTGGACCT
TCTTTGGTGCAACCCTAATTGGAAAAGCAATAATAAAAATGCATATCCAGAAAATTTTTGTTATAATAAC
ATTCAGCAAGCACATAGTGGAGCAAATGGTGGCTTTCATTGGTGCTGTCCCCGGCATAGGTCCATCTCTG
CAGAAGCCATTTCAGGAGTACCTGGAGGCTCAACGGCAGAAGCTTCACCACAAAAGCGAAATGGGCACAC
CACAGGGAGAAAACTGGTTGTCCTGGATGTTTGAAAAGTTGGTCGTTGTCATGGTGTGTTACTTCATCCT
ATCTATCATTAACTCCATGGCACAAAGTTATGCCAAACGAATCCAGCAGCGGTTGAACTCAGAGGAGAAA
ACTAAATAAGTAGAGAAAGTTTTAAACTGCAGAAATTGGAGTGGATGGGTTCTGCCTTAAGAATTCACGC
GTTCGCGAGTTAACGGATCCCTCGAGCGGCCGCTACGTAAATTCCSCCCCCCCTAACGTTACTGGCCGAA
GCCGCTTGGAATAAGGCCGGTGTGCGTTTGTCTATATGTTATTTTCCACCATATTGCCGTCTTTTGGCAA
TGTGAGGGCCCGGAAACCTGGCCCTGTCTTCTTGACGAGCATTCCTAGGGGTCTTTCCCCTCTCGCCAAA
GGAATGCAAGGTCTGTTGAATGTCGTGAAGGAAGCAGTTCCTCTGGAAGCTTCTTGAAGACAAACAACGT
CTGTAGCGACCCTTTGCAGGCAGCGGAACCCCCCACCTGGCGACAGGTGCCTCTGCGGCCAAAAGCCACG
TGTATAAGATACACCTGCAAAGGCGGCACAACCCCAGTGCCACGTTGTGAGTTGGATAGTTGTGGAAAGA
GTCAAATGGCTCTCCTCAAGCGTATTCAACAAGGGGCTGAAGGATGCCCAGAAGGTACCCCATTGTATGG
GATCTGATCTGGGGCCTCGGTGCACATGCTTTACATGTGTTTAGTCGAGGTTAAAAAAACGTCTAGGCCC
CCCGAACCACGGGGACGTGGTTTTCCTTTGAAAAACACGATGATAATATGGCCACAACCATGGTTACCGA
GTACAAGCCCACGGTGCGCCTCGCCACCCGCGACGACGTCCCCAGGGCCGTACGCACCCTCGCCGCCGCG
TTCGCCGACTACCCCGCCACGCGCCACACCGTCGATCCGGACCGCCACATCGAGCGGGTCACCGAGCTGC
AAGAACTCTTCCTCACGCGCGTCGGGCTCGACATCGGCAAGGTGTGGGTCGCGGACGACGGCGCCGCGGT
GGCGGTCTGGACCACGCCGGAGAGCGTCGAAGCGGGGGCGGTGTTCGCCGAGATCGGCCCGCGCATGGCC
GAGTTGAGCGGTTCCCGGCTGGCCGCGCAGCAACAGATGGAAGGCCTCCTGGCGCCGCACCGGCCCAAGG
AGCCCGCGTGGTTCCTGGCCACCGTCGGCGTCTCGCCCGACCACCAGGGCAAGGGTCTGGGCAGCGCCGT
CGTGCTCCCCGGAGTGGAGGCGGCCGAGCGCGCCGGGGTGCCCGCCTTCCTGGAGACCTCCGCGCCCCGC
AACCTCCCCTTCTACGAGCGGCTCGGCTTCACCGTCACCGCCGACGTCGAGGTGCCCGAAGGACCGCGCA
CCTGGTGCATGACCCGCAAGCCCGGTGCCTGAGTCGACGATAAAATAAAAGATTTTATTTAGTCTCCAGA
AAAAGGGGGGAATGAAAGACCCCACCTGTAGGTTTGGCAAGCTAGCTTAAGTAACGCCATTTTGCAAGGC
ATGGAAAAATACATAACTGAGAATAGAGAAGTTCAGATCAAGGTCAGGAACAGATGGAACAGCTGAATAT
GGGCCAAACAGGATATCTGTGGTAAGCAGTTCCTGCCCCGGCTCAGGGCCAAGAACAGATGGAACAGCTG
AATATGGGCCAAACAGGATATCTGTGGTAAGCAGTTCCTGCCCCGGCTCAGGGCCAAGAACAGATGGTCC
CCAGATGCGGTCCAGCCCTCAGCAGTTTCTAGAGAACCATCAGATGTTTCCAGGGTGCCCCAAGGACCTG
AAATGACCCTGTGCCTTATTTGAACTAACCAATCAGTTCGCTTCTCGCTTCTGTTCGCGCGCTTCTGCTC
CCCGAGCTCAATAAAAGAGCCCACAACCCCTCACTCGGGGCGCCAGTCCTCCGATTGACTGAGTCGCCCG
GGTACCCGTGTATCCAATAAACCCTCTTGCAGTTGCATCCGACTTGTGGTCTCGCTGTTCCTTGGGAGGG
TCTCCTCTGAGTGATTGACTACCCGTCAGCGGGGGTCTTTCACATGCAGCATGTATCAAAATTAATTTGG
TTTTTTTTCTTAAGTATTTACATTAAATGGCCATAGTTGCATTAATGAATCGGCCAACGCGCGGGGAGAG
GCGGTTTGCGTATTGGGCGCTCTTCCGCTTCCTCGCTCACTGACTCGCTGCGCTCGGTCGTTCGGCTGCG
GCGAGCGGTATCAGCTCACTCAAAGGCGGTAATACGGTTATCCACAGAATCAGGGGATAACGCAGGAAAG
AACATGTGAGCAAAAGGCCAGCAAAAGGCCAGGAACCGTAAAAAGGCCGCGTTGCTGGCGTTTTTCCATA
GGCTCCGCCCCCCTGACGAGCATCACAAAAATCGACGCTCAAGTCAGAGGTGGCGAAACCCGACAGGACT
ATAAAGATACCAGGCGTTTCCCCCTGGAAGCTCCCTCGTGCGCTCTCCTGTTCCGACCCTGCCGCTTACC
GGATACCTGTCCGCCTTTCTCCCTTCGGGAAGCGTGGCGCTTTCTCATAGCTCACGCTGTAGGTATCTCA
GTTCGGTGTAGGTCGTTCGCTCCAAGCTGGGCTGTGTGCACGAACCCCCCGTTCAGCCCGACCGCTGCGC
CTTATCCGGTAACTATCGTCTTGAGTCCAACCCGGTAAGACACGACTTATCGCCACTGGCAGCAGCCACT
GGTAACAGGATTAGCAGAGCGAGGTATGTAGGCGGTGCTACAGAGTTCTTGAAGTGGTGGCCTAACTACG
GCTACACTAGAAGAACAGTATTTGGTATCTGCGCTCTGCTGAAGCCAGTTACCTTCGGAAAAAGAGTTGG
TAGCTCTTGATCCGGCAAACAAACCACCGCTGGTAGCGGTGGTTTTTTTGTTTGCAAGCAGCAGATTACG
CGCAGAAAAAAAGGATCTCAAGAAGATCCTTTGATCTTTTCTACGGGGTCTGACGCTCAGTGGAACGAAA
ACTCACGTTAAGGGATTTTGGTCATGAGATTATCAAAAAGGATCTTCACCTAGATCCTTTTGCGGCCGGC
CGCAAATCAATCTAAAGTATATATGAGTAAACTTGGTCTGACAGTTACCAATGCTTAATCAGTGAGGCAC
CTATCTCAGCGATCTGTCTATTTCGTTCATCCATAGTTGCCTGACTCCCCGTCGTGTAGATAACTACGAT
ACGGGAGGGCTTACCATCTGGCCCCAGTGCTGCAATGATACCGCGAGACCCACGCTCACCGGCTCCAGAT
TTATCAGCAATAAACCAGCCAGCCGGAAGGGCCGAGCGCAGAAGTGGTCCTGCAACTTTATCCGCCTCCA
TCCAGTCTATTAATTGTTGCCGGGAAGCTAGAGTAAGTAGTTCGCCAGTTAATAGTTTGCGCAACGTTGT
TGCCATTGCTACAGGCATCGTGGTGTCACGCTCGTCGTTTGGTATGGCTTCATTCAGCTCCGGTTCCCAA
CGATCAAGGCGAGTTACATGATCCCCCATGTTGTGCAAAAAAGCGGTTAGCTCCTTCGGTCCTCCGATCG
TTGTCAGAAGTAAGTTGGCCGCAGTGTTATCACTCATGGTTATGGCAGCACTGCATAATTCTCTTACTGT
CATGCCATCCGTAAGATGCTTTTCTGTGACTGGTGAGTACTCAACCAAGTCATTCTGAGAATAGTGTATG
CGGCGACCGAGTTGCTCTTGCCCGGCGTCAATACGGGATAATACCGCGCCACATAGCAGAACTTTAAAAG
TGCTCATCATTGGAAAACGTTCTTCGGGGCGAAAACTCTCAAGGATCTTACCGCTGTTGAGATCCAGTTC
GATGTAACCCACTCGTGCACCCAACTGATCTTCAGCATCTTTTACTTTCACCAGCGTTTCTGGGTGAGCA
AAAACAGGAAGGCAAAATGCCGCAAAAAAGGGAATAAGGGCGACACGGAAATGTTGAATACTCATACTCT
TCCTTTTTCAATATTATTGAAGCATTTATCAGGGTTATTGTCTCATGAGCGGATACATATTTGAATGTAT
TTAGAAAAATAAACAAATAGGGGTTCCGCGCACATTTC
